>Addgene plasmid #167960 | pBN079 | addgene full sequence | sequence record 344788 | Addgene NGS Result
AAGAAACCAATTGTCCATATTGCATCAGACATTGCCGTCACTGCGTCTTTTACTGGCTCTTCTCGCTAAC
CAAACCGGTAACCCCGCTTATTAAAAGCATTCTGTAACAAAGCGGGACCAAAGCCATGACAAAAACGCGT
AACAAAAGTGTCTATAATCACGGCAGAAAAGTCCACATTGATTATTTGCACGGCGTCACACTTTGCTATG
CCATAGCATTTTTATCCATAAGATTAGCGGATCCTACCTGACGCTTTTTATCGCAACTCTCTACTGTTTC
TCCATACCCGTTTTTTTGGGCTAGCAGGAGGAATTCACCATGACTTCAGTCACATCTAAGCAATCAACGA
TACTAGGATCTGATGAAATAGATTTAGGTCGCGTTATCGGTGAGCTAATTGATCATCGTAAGCTTATTAT
ATCTATAACATCGGTTTTTACCTTATTTGCAATACTCTATGCATTATTAGCGACTCCTATCTATGAGACG
GATGCGCTAATTCAAATAGAGCAGAAGCAAGGTAATGCTATACTAAGCAGTCTAAGTCAGGTTTTACCTG
ATGGCCAACCCCAATCTGCACCTGAAACAGCTTTGCTACAATCTCGAATGATTCTTGGCAAAACTATAGA
TGATTTAAACCTTCAGATTCAAATTGAACAAAAATATTTTCCTGTTATTGGCCGTGGGTTAGCAAGATTA
ATGGGAGAAAAACCAGGTAATATTGATATTACTCGGTTATATTTGCCTGATAGTGACGATATTAGTAATA
ATACTCCTAGTATAATATTAACAGTAAAAGATAAAGAAAATTATTCGATCAATAGCGATGGTATTCAACT
CAATGGGGTTGTAGGGACGTTATTAAATGAAAAAGGGATATCATTACTGGTTAACGAAATCGATGCTAAA
CCTGGAGATCAATTTGTTATTACACAGTTGCCTCGATTAAAGGCCATTTCTGATCTTTTAAAAAGTTTTA
GCGTTGCTGATTTGGGTAAAGATACGGGAATGTTAACGTTGACTCTTACTGGAGATAACCCAAAAAGAAT
ATCTCATATTTTGGACAGTATCAGTCAGAACTATCTTGCACAGAACATTGCTAGACAAGCTGCGCAGGAT
GCTAAAAGTCTCGAGTTTTTAAATCAACAATTACCCAAAGTTCGTGCCGAATTAGATTCTGCGGAAGACA
AGTTAAATGCTTATCGTAAGCAAAAAGACTCTGTTGACTTGAATATGGAAGCTAAATCAGTACTTGATCA
AATAGTTAACGTTGATAATCAACTAAATGAATTAACCTTCCGTGAGGCAGAAGTTTCACAGCTATATACT
AAGGAACATCCTACTTATAAGGCGTTAATGGAAAAACGGCAAACACTTCAAGAAGAAAAATCTAAACTTA
ATAAGCGCGTTAGTAGTATGCCCTCGACCCAGCAGGAGGTTCTGCGATTAAGTCGAGATGTTGAATCTGG
TCGTGCTGTATATTTGCAATTGCTAAATCGGCAACAAGAATTAAACATTGCCAAATCAAGTGCTATTGGC
AACGTTAGAATTATTGATAATGCTGTAACAGATCCTAATCCTGTAAGACCAAAGAAGACTATCATAATTG
TAATAGGTGTTGTTTTAGGGCTAATCGTTTCGGTTGTACTGGTATTGTTCCAAGTGTTTCTACGCCGTGG
TATCGAATCCCCAGAGCAACTCGAAGAAATCGGAATAAACGTGTATGCAAGTATTCCAATATCTGAATGG
CTTACAAAAAATGCTCGTCAGTCAGGGAAAGTCAGAAAAAATCAGTCAGACACATTGCTTGCTGTTGGTA
ATCCTGCCGATTTAGCTGTTGAGGCCATTCGTGGTTTACGCACAAGTTTGCATTTTGCAATGATGGAAGC
AAAAAATAATGTCCTAATGATATCGGGTGCTAGTCCAAGCGCAGGTAAAACTTTTATTAGCAGTAACTTG
GCAGCCACTATAGCAATTACAGGGAAAAAAGTTTTATTCATTGATGCTGACCTTCGTAAGGGATATGCTC
ATAAAATGTTTGGTCATAAAAACGATAAAGGATTATCTGAGTTTTTATCTGGACAAGCCGCTGCTGAAAT
GATCATTGATAAAGTAGAAGGGGGGGGATTTGATTACATTGGTCGTGGACAAATTCCTCCAAACCCAGCT
GAATTACTTATGCATCCGCGTTTTGAACAATTATTAAATTGGGCCTCACAAAATTATGATTTAATTATAA
TAGATACACCTCCAATTTTGGCAGTGACAGATGCTGCGATTATTGGTCGATATGCTGGAACATGTCTATT
AGTCGCTCGCTTTGAAAAAAATACTGTTAAAGAAATTGATGTAAGTATGAAGCGGTTTGAGCAAAGTGGT
GTGGTAGTCAAAGGCTGTATACTTAACGGTGTTGTAAAGAAAGCTAGCAGCTACTATAGATATGGCCATA
ATCATTATGGCTATTCTTATGAAGATAAAAAACACCACCACCACCACCACTGACTGCAGGCATGCAAGCT
TGGCTGTTTTGGCGGATGAGAGAAGATTTTCAGCCTGATACAGATTAAATCAGAACGCAGAAGCGGTCTG
ATAAAACAGAATTTGCCTGGCGGCAGTAGCGCGGTGGTCCCACCTGACCCCATGCCGAACTCAGAAGTGA
AACGCCGTAGCGCCGATGGTAGTGTGGGGTCTCCCCATGCGAGAGTAGGGAACTGCCAGGCATCAAATAA
AACGAAAGGCTCAGTCGAAAGACTGGGCCTTTCGTTTTATCTGTTGTTTGTCGGTGAACGCTCTCCTGAG
TAGGACAAATCCGCCGGGAGCGGATTTGAACGTTGCGAAGCAACGGCCCGGAGGGTGGCGGGCAGGACGC
CCGCCATAAACTGCCAGGCATCAAATTAAGCAGAAGGCCATCCTGACGGATGGCCTTTTTGCGTTTCTAC
AAACTCTTTTGTTTATTTTTCTAAATACATTCAAATATGTATCCGCTCATGAGACAATAACCCTGATAAA
TGCTTCAATAATATTGAAAAAGGAAGAGTATGAGTATTCAACATTTCCGTGTCGCCCTTATTCCCTTTTT
TGCGGCATTTTGCCTTCCTGTTTTTGCTCACCCAGAAACGCTGGTGAAAGTAAAAGATGCTGAAGATCAG
TTGGGTGCACGAGTGGGTTACATCGAACTGGATCTCAACAGCGGTAAGATCCTTGAGAGTTTTCGCCCCG
AAGAACGTTTTCCAATGATGAGCACTTTTAAAGTTCTGCTATGTGGCGCGGTATTATCCCGTGTTGACGC
CGGGCAAGAGCAACTCGGTCGCCGCATACACTATTCTCAGAATGACTTGGTTGAGTACTCACCAGTCACA
GAAAAGCATCTTACGGATGGCATGACAGTAAGAGAATTATGCAGTGCTGCCATAACCATGAGTGATAACA
CTGCGGCCAACTTACTTCTGACAACGATCGGAGGACCGAAGGAGCTAACCGCTTTTTTGCACAACATGGG
GGATCATGTAACTCGCCTTGATCGTTGGGAACCGGAGCTGAATGAAGCCATACCAAACGACGAGCGTGAC
ACCACGATGCCTGTAGCAATGGCAACAACGTTGCGCAAACTATTAACTGGCGAACTACTTACTCTAGCTT
CCCGGCAACAATTAATAGACTGGATGGAGGCGGATAAAGTTGCAGGACCACTTCTGCGCTCGGCCCTTCC
GGCTGGCTGGTTTATTGCTGATAAATCTGGAGCCGGTGAGCGTGGGTCTCGCGGTATCATTGCAGCACTG
GGGCCAGATGGTAAGCCCTCCCGTATCGTAGTTATCTACACGACGGGGAGTCAGGCAACTATGGATGAAC
GAAATAGACAGATCGCTGAGATAGGTGCCTCACTGATTAAGCATTGGTAACTGTCAGACCAAGTTTACTC
ATATATACTTTAGATTGATT
[125 nt withheld, positions 3941-4065]
C
[141 nt withheld, positions 4067-4207]
CCTTTGACGTTGGAGTCCACGTTCTTT
[37 nt withheld, positions 4235-4271]
ACCCTATCTCGGGCTATTCTTTTGATTTATAAGGGATTTTGCCGATTTCGGCCTATTGGTTAAAAAATGA
GCTGATTTAACAAAAATTTAACGCGAATTTTAACAAAATATTAACGTTTACAATTTAAAAGGATCTAGGT
GAAGATCCTTTTTGATAATCTCATGACCAAAATCCCTTAACGTGAGTTTTCGTTCCACTGAGCGTCAGAC
CCCGTAGAAAAGATCAAAGGATCTTCTTGAGATCCTTTTTTTCTGCGCGTAATCTGCTGCTTGCAAACAA
AAAAACCACCGCTACCAGCGGTGGTTTGTTTGCCGGATCAAGAGCTACCAACTCTTTTTCCGAAGGTAAC
TGGCTTCAGCAGAGCGCAGATACCAAATACTGTCCTTCTAGTGTAGCCGTAGTTAGGCCACCACTTCAAG
AACTCTGTAGCACCGCCTACATACCTCGCTCTGCTAATCCTGTTACCAGTGGCTGCTGCCAGTGGCGATA
AGTCGTGTCTTACCGGGTTGGACTCAAGACGATAGTTACCGGATAAGGCGCAGCGGTCGGGCTGAACGGG
GGGTTCGTGCACACAGCCCAGCTTGGAGCGAACGACCTACACCGAACTGAGATACCTACAGCGTGAGCTA
TGAGAAAGCGCCACGCTTCCCGAAGGGAGAAAGGCGGACAGGTATCCGGTAAGCGGCAGGGTCGGAACAG
GAGAGCGCACGAGGGAGCTTCCAGGGGGAAACGCCTGGTATCTTTATAGTCCTGTCGGGTTTCGCCACCT
CTGACTTGAGCGTCGATTTTTGTGATGCTCGTCAGGGGGGCGGAGCCTATGGAAAAACGCCAGCAACGCG
GCCTTTTTACGGTTCCTGGCCTTTTGCTGGCCTTTTGCTCACATGTTCTTTCCTGCGTTATCCCCTGATT
CTGTGGATAACCGTATTACCGCCTTTGAGTGAGCTGATACCGCTCGCCGCAGCCGAACGACCGAGCGCAG
CGAGTCAGTGAGCGAGGAAGCGGAAGAGCGCCTGATGCGGTATTTTCTCCTTACGCATCTGTGCGGTATT
TCACACCGCATAGGGTCATGGCTGCGCCCCGACACCCGCCAACACCCGCTGACGCGCCCTGACGGGCTTG
TCTGCTCCCGGCATCCGCTTACAGACAAGCTGTGACCGTCTCCGGGAGCTGCATGTGTCAGAGGTTTTCA
CCGTCATCACCGAAACGCGCGAGGCAGAAGGAGATGGCGCCCAACAGTCCCCCGGCCACGGGGCCTGCCA
CCATACCCACGCCGAAACAAGCGCTCATGAGCCCGAAGTGGCGAGCCCGATCTTCCCCATCGGTGATGTC
GGCGATATAGGCGCCAGCAACCGCACCTGTGGCGCCGGTGATGCCGGCCACGATGCGTCCGGCGTAGAGG
ATCTGCTCATGTTTGACAGCTTATCATCGATGCATAATGTGCCTGTCAAATGGACGAAGCAGGGATTCTG
CAAACCCTATGCTACTCCGTCAAGCCGTCAATTGTCTGATTCGTTACCAATTATGACAACTTGACGGCTA
CATCATTCACTTTTTCTTCACAACCGGCACGGAACTCGCTCGGGCTGGCCCCGGTGCATTTTTTAAATAC
CCGCGAGAAATAGAGTTGATCGTCAAAACCAACATTGCGACCGACGGTGGCGATAGGCATCCGGGTGGTG
CTCAAAAGCAGCTTCGCCTGGCTGATACGTTGGTCCTCGCGCCAGCTTAAGACGCTAATCCCTAACTGCT
GGCGGAAAAGATGTGACAGACGCGACGGCGACAAGCAAACATGCTGTGCGACGCTGGCGATATCAAAATT
GCTGTCTGCCAGGTGATCGCTGATGTACTGACAAGCCTCGCGTACCCGATTATCCATCGGTGGATGGAGC
GACTCGTTAATCGCTTCCATGCGCCGCAGTAACAATTGCTCAAGCAGATTTATCGCCAGCAGCTCCGAAT
AGCGCCCTTCCCCTTGCCCGGCGTTAATGATTTGCCCAAACAGGTCGCTGAAATGCGGCTGGTGCGCTTC
ATCCGGGCGAAAGAACCCCGTATTGGCAAATATTGACGGCCAGTTAAGCCATTCATGCCAGTAGGCGCGC
GGACGAAAGTAAACCCACTGGTGATACCATTCGCGAGCCTCCGGATGACGACCGTAGTGATGAATCTCTC
CTGGCGGGAACAGCAAAATATCACCCGGTCGGCAAACAAATTCTCGTCCCTGATTTTTCACCACCCCCTG
ACCGCGAATGGTGAGATTGAGAATATAACCTTTCATTCCCAGCGGTCGGTCGATAAAAAAATCGAGATAA
CCGTTGGCCTCAATCGGCGTTAAACCCGCCACCAGATGGGCATTAAACGAGTATCCCGGCAGCAGGGGAT
CATTTTGCGCTTCAGCCATACTTTTCATACTCCCGCCATTCAGAG
Features (pLannotate 1.2.2; 16 found; start..end, strand, type, name):
      1..285     +  promoter       araBAD promoter: araBAD; promoter of the L-arabinose operon of E. coli; the araC regulatory gene is transcribed in the opposite direction (Guzman et al., 1995)
    320..2437    +  CDS            YC06_KLEPN: Experimental evidence at protein level: Swiss-Prot protein existence level 1. From Klebsiella pneumoniae.
   2483..2500    +  CDS            9xHis (fragment): 9xHis affinity tag
   2504..2521    +  misc_feature   MCS (fragment): pUC18/19 multiple cloning site
   2605..2720    +  ncRNA          5S rRNA: Accession: RF00001 - 5S ribosomal RNA
   2724..2810    +  terminator     rrnB T1 terminator: Escherichia coli rrnB; transcription terminator T1 from the E. coli rrnB gene
   2902..2929    +  terminator     rrnB T2 terminator: transcription terminator T2 from the E. coli rrnB gene
   2948..3039    +  promoter       AmpR promoter: bla
   3040..3900    +  CDS            AmpR: β-lactamase; bla; confers resistance to ampicillin, carbenicillin, and related antibiotics
   3942..4322    +  rep_origin     M13 ori (sequence partly withheld): M13 bacteriophage origin of replication; arrow indicates direction of (+) strand synthesis
   4508..5096    +  rep_origin     ori: high-copy-number ColE1/pMB1/pBR322/pUC origin of replication
   5282..5333    -  misc_feature   bom (fragment): basis of mobility region from pBR322
   5449..5488    -  CDS            rop (fragment): Rop protein, which maintains plasmids at low copy number; rop
   5489..5674    -  CDS            TcR (fragment): tetracycline efflux protein; tet; confers resistance to tetracycline
   5684..5702    +  promoter       tet promoter (fragment): E. coli promoter for tetracycline efflux protein gene
   5792..6670    -  CDS            araC: L-arabinose regulatory protein; araC
