[The description below was written by a language model from this plasmid's Addgene catalogue record and pLannotate feature annotations shown in this document.]
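Description:
pBN079 is a bacterial expression plasmid built on the pBAD24 backbone for arabinose-inducible production of a mutant form of Wzc from Escherichia coli E69 (serotype O9a:K30). The roughly 2.2 kb insert, introduced by Gibson cloning, sits directly downstream of the araBAD promoter and carries the Y718E substitution, together with a C-terminal hexahistidine tag for affinity purification. The automated annotation labels the open reading frame by its closest Swiss-Prot match, a Klebsiella pneumoniae homologue, and calls the tag a fragment of a longer His tag. These are similarity-based calls rather than a conflict with the catalogue entry, which gives E. coli as the source. Replacing a tyrosine with glutamate is a common way to mimic phosphorylation, although the record itself states only the mutation. The associated study concerns how Wzc regulates bacterial capsule assembly.

Expression is controlled by the divergently transcribed araC gene, whose product represses the araBAD promoter in the absence of L-arabinose and activates it when the sugar is present, giving tight, titratable induction. Transcription of the insert is terminated by the rrnB T1 and T2 terminators, which follow a remnant of the multiple cloning site and a 5S rRNA segment. The plasmid, about 6.7 kb in total, replicates from a ColE1/pMB1-type origin and is selected with ampicillin through the bla gene. An M13 phage origin allows single-stranded DNA production with helper phage. Short fragments of bom, rop, the tetracycline resistance gene and its promoter are non-functional leftovers of the pBR322 lineage. The construct is suited to producing His-tagged Wzc Y718E in E. coli.
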