Addgene plasmid #167960: pBN079
Purpose: express E. coli E69 (O9a:K30) Wzc with Y718E
Depositing lab: James Naismith. Depositing organization: University of Oxford. Publication: The molecular basis of regulation of bacterial capsule assembly by Wzc. Yang Y, Liu J, Clarke BR, Seidel L, Bolla JR, Ward PN, Zhang P, Robinson CV, Whitfield C, Naismith JH. Nat Commun. 2021 Jul 16;12(1):4349. doi: 10.1038/s41467-021-24652-1. PubMed 34272394.
Backbone
  Vector backbone: pBAD24
  Backbone size w/o insert (bp): 4542
  Total vector size (bp): 6698
  Vector type: Bacterial Expression
Growth in bacteria
  Bacterial resistance: Ampicillin, 100 μg/mL
  Growth temperature: 37°C
  Growth strain: DH5alpha
  Copy number: Unknown
Gene/Insert
  Gene/Insert name: E. coli E69 (O9a:K30) Wzc with Y718E
  Species: Escherichia coli
  Insert size (bp): 2184
  Mutation: Y718E
  Promoter: araBAD
  Tag / fusion protein: hexa-histidine tag (C terminal on insert)
  Cloning method: Gibson Cloning
  Sequencing primers: 5′ pBADF; 3′ pBADR
Terms and licenses: Academic/Nonprofit Terms; Industry Terms: Not Available to Industry
How to cite: pBN079 was a gift from James Naismith (Addgene plasmid # 167960 ; http://n2t.net/addgene:167960 ; RRID:Addgene_167960)
