>Addgene plasmid #167960 | pBN079 | depositor partial sequence | sequence record 336968 | E. coli E69 (O9a:K30) Wzc with Y718E
ATGACTTCAGTCACATCTAAGCAATCAACGATACTAGGATCTGATGAAATAGATTTAGGTCGCGTTATCG
GTGAGCTAATTGATCATCGTAAGCTTATTATATCTATAACATCGGTTTTTACCTTATTTGCAATACTCTA
TGCATTATTAGCGACTCCTATCTATGAGACGGATGCGCTAATTCAAATAGAGCAGAAGCAAGGTAATGCT
ATACTAAGCAGTCTAAGTCAGGTTTTACCTGATGGCCAACCCCAATCTGCACCTGAAACAGCTTTGCTAC
AATCTCGAATGATTCTTGGCAAAACTATAGATGATTTAAACCTTCAGATTCAAATTGAACAAAAATATTT
TCCTGTTATTGGCCGTGGGTTAGCAAGATTAATGGGAGAAAAACCAGGTAATATTGATATTACTCGGTTA
TATTTGCCTGATAGTGACGATATTAGTAATAATACTCCTAGTATAATATTAACAGTAAAAGATAAAGAAA
ATTATTCGATCAATAGCGATGGTATTCAACTCAATGGGGTTGTAGGGACGTTATTAAATGAAAAAGGGAT
ATCATTACTGGTTAACGAAATCGATGCTAAACCTGGAGATCAATTTGTTATTACACAGTTGCCTCGATTA
AAGGCCATTTCTGATCTTTTAAAAAGTTTTAGCGTTGCTGATTTGGGTAAAGATACGGGAATGTTAACGT
TGACTCTTACTGGAGATAACCCAAAAAGAATATCTCATATTTTGGACAGTATCAGTCAGAACTATCTTGC
ACAGAACATTGCTAGACAAGCTGCGCAGGATGCTAAAAGTCTCGAGTTTTTAAATCAACAATTACCCAAA
GTTCGTGCCGAATTAGATTCTGCGGAAGACAAGTTAAATGCTTATCGTAAGCAAAAAGACTCTGTTGACT
TGAATATGGAAGCTAAATCAGTACTTGATCAAATAGTTAACGTTGATAATCAACTAAATGAATTAACCTT
CCGTGAGGCAGAAGTTTCACAGCTATATACTAAGGAACATCCTACTTATAAGGCGTTAATGGAAAAACGG
CAAACACTTCAAGAAGAAAAATCTAAACTTAATAAGCGCGTTAGTAGTATGCCCTCGACCCAGCAGGAGG
TTCTGCGATTAAGTCGAGATGTTGAATCTGGTCGTGCTGTATATTTGCAATTGCTAAATCGGCAACAAGA
ATTAAACATTGCCAAATCAAGTGCTATTGGCAACGTTAGAATTATTGATAATGCTGTAACAGATCCTAAT
CCTGTAAGACCAAAGAAGACTATCATAATTGTAATAGGTGTTGTTTTAGGGCTAATCGTTTCGGTTGTAC
TGGTATTGTTCCAAGTGTTTCTACGCCGTGGTATCGAATCCCCAGAGCAACTCGAAGAAATCGGAATAAA
CGTGTATGCAAGTATTCCAATATCTGAATGGCTTACAAAAAATGCTCGTCAGTCAGGGAAAGTCAGAAAA
AATCAGTCAGACACATTGCTTGCTGTTGGTAATCCTGCCGATTTAGCTGTTGAGGCCATTCGTGGTTTAC
GCACAAGTTTGCATTTTGCAATGATGGAAGCAAAAAATAATGTCCTAATGATATCGGGTGCTAGTCCAAG
CGCAGGTAAAACTTTTATTAGCAGTAACTTGGCAGCCACTATAGCAATTACAGGGAAAAAAGTTTTATTC
ATTGATGCTGACCTTCGTAAGGGATATGCTCATAAAATGTTTGGTCATAAAAACGATAAAGGATTATCTG
AGTTTTTATCTGGACAAGCCGCTGCTGAAATGATCATTGATAAAGTAGAAGGGGGGGGATTTGATTACAT
TGGTCGTGGACAAATTCCTCCAAACCCAGCTGAATTACTTATGCATCCGCGTTTTGAACAATTATTAAAT
TGGGCCTCACAAAATTATGATTTAATTATAATAGATACACCTCCAATTTTGGCAGTGACAGATGCTGCGA
TTATTGGTCGATATGCTGGAACATGTCTATTAGTCGCTCGCTTTGAAAAAAATACTGTTAAAGAAATTGA
TGTAAGTATGAAGCGGTTTGAGCAAAGTGGTGTGGTAGTCAAAGGCTGTATACTTAACGGTGTTGTAAAG
AAAGCTAGCAGCTACTATAGATATGGCCATAATCATTATGGCTATTCTTATGAAGATAAAAAACACCACC
ACCACCACCACTGA
